>Addgene plasmid #167663 | pRU41 | addgene full sequence | sequence record 331102 | Addgene NGS Result
TATAGTGAGTCGTATTACAATTCACTGGCCGTCGTTTTACAACGTCGTGACTGGGAAAACCCTGGCGTTA
CCCAACTTAATCGCCTTGCAGCACATCCCCCTTTCGCCAGCTGGCGTAATAGCGAAGAGGCCCGCACCGA
TCGCCCTTCCCAACAGTTGCGCAGCCTGAATGGCGAATGG
[124 nt withheld, positions 181-304]
C
[91 nt withheld, positions 306-396]
A
[49 nt withheld, positions 398-446]
CCTTTGACGTTGGAGTCCACGTTCTTT
[37 nt withheld, positions 474-510]
ACCCTATCTCGGTCTATTCTTTTGATTTATAAGGGATTTTGCCGATTTCGGCCTATTGGTTAAAAAATGA
GCTGATTTAACAAAAATTTAACGCGAATTTTAACAAAATATTAACGCTTACAATTTCCTGATGCGGTATT
TTCTCCTTACGCATCTGTGCGGTATTTCACACCGCATCAGGTGGCACTTTTCGGGGAAATGTGCGCGGAA
CCCCTATTTGTTTATTTTTCTAAATACATTCAAATATGTATCCGCTCATGAGACAATAACCCTGATAAAT
GCTTCAATAATATTGAAAAAGGAAGAGTATGAGTATTCAACATTTCCGTGTCGCCCTTATTCCCTTTTTT
GCGGCATTTTGCCTTCCTGTTTTTGCTCACCCAGAAACGCTGGTGAAAGTAAAAGATGCTGAAGATCAGT
TGGGTGCACGAGTGGGTTACATCGAACTGGATCTCAACAGCGGTAAGATCCTTGAGAGTTTTCGCCCCGA
AGAACGTTTTCCAATGATGAGCACTTTTAAAGTTCTGCTATGTGGCGCGGTATTATCCCGTATTGACGCC
GGGCAAGAGCAACTCGGTCGCCGCATACACTATTCTCAGAATGACTTGGTTGAGTACTCACCAGTCACAG
AAAAGCATCTTACGGATGGCATGACAGTAAGAGAATTATGCAGTGCTGCCATAACCATGAGTGATAACAC
TGCGGCCAACTTACTTCTGACAACGATCGGAGGACCGAAGGAGCTAACCGCTTTTTTGCACAACATGGGG
GATCATGTAACTCGCCTTGATCGTTGGGAACCGGAGCTGAATGAAGCCATACCAAACGACGAGCGTGACA
CCACGATGCCTGTAGCAATGGCAACAACGTTGCGCAAACTATTAACTGGCGAACTACTTACTCTAGCTTC
CCGGCAACAATTAATAGACTGGATGGAGGCGGATAAAGTTGCAGGACCACTTCTGCGCTCGGCCCTTCCG
GCTGGCTGGTTTATTGCTGATAAATCTGGAGCCGGTGAGCGTGGATCTCGCGGTATCATTGCAGCACTGG
GGCCAGATGGTAAGCCCTCCCGTATCGTAGTTATCTACACGACGGGGAGTCAGGCAACTATGGATGAACG
AAATAGACAGATCGCTGAGATAGGTGCCTCACTGATTAAGCATTGGTAACTGTCAGACCAAGTTTACTCA
TATATACTTTAGATTGATTTAAAACTTCATTTTTAATTTAAAAGGATCTAGGTGAAGATCCTTTTTGATA
ATCTCATGACCAAAATCCCTTAACGTGAGTTTTCGTTCCACTGAGCGTCAGACCCCGTAGAAAAGATCAA
AGGATCTTCTTGAGATCCTTTTTTTCTGCGCGTAATCTGCTGCTTGCAAACAAAAAAACCACCGCTACCA
GCGGTGGTTTGTTTGCCGGATCAAGAGCTACCAACTCTTTTTCCGAAGGTAACTGGCTTCAGCAGAGCGC
AGATACCAAATACTGTTCTTCTAGTGTAGCCGTAGTTAGGCCACCACTTCAAGAACTCTGTAGCACCGCC
TACATACCTCGCTCTGCTAATCCTGTTACCAGTGGCTGCTGCCAGTGGCGATAAGTCGTGTCTTACCGGG
TTGGACTCAAGACGATAGTTACCGGATAAGGCGCAGCGGTCGGGCTGAACGGGGGGTTCGTGCACACAGC
CCAGCTTGGAGCGAACGACCTACACCGAACTGAGATACCTACAGCGTGAGCTATGAGAAAGCGCCACGCT
TCCCGAAGGGAGAAAGGCGGACAGGTATCCGGTAAGCGGCAGGGTCGGAACAGGAGAGCGCACGAGGGAG
CTTCCAGGGGGAAACGCCTGGTATCTTTATAGTCCTGTCGGGTTTCGCCACCTCTGACTTGAGCGTCGAT
TTTTGTGATGCTCGTCAGGGGGGCGGAGCCTATGGAAAAACGCCAGCAACGCGGCCTTTTTACGGTTCCT
GGCCTTTTGCTGGCCTTTTGCTCACATGTTCTTTCCTGCGTTATCCCCTGATTCTGTGGATAACCGTATT
ACCGCCTTTGAGTGAGCTGATACCGCTCGCCGCAGCCGAACGACCGAGCGCAGCGAGTCAGTGAGCGAGG
AAGCGGAAGAGCGCCCAATACGCAAACCGCCTCTCCCCGCGCGTTGGCCGATTCATTAATGCAGCTGGCA
CGACAGGTTTCCCGACTGGAAAGCGGGCAGTGAGCGCAACGCAATTAATGTGAGTTAGCTCACTCATTAG
GCACCCCAGGCTTTACACTTTATGCTTCCGGCTCGTATGTTGTGTGGAATTGTGAGCGGATAACAATTTC
ACACAGGAAACAGCTATGACCATGATTACGCCAAGCTATTTAGGTGACACTATAGAATACTCAAGCTATG
CATCCAACGCGTTGGGAGCTCTCCCATATGGTCGACCTGCAGGCGGCCGCGGTCTCGCTATCTTTTTTTC
TTCTTCTTCGTTCATACAGTTTTTTTTTGTTTATCAGCTTACATTTTCTTGAACCGTAGCTTTCGTTTTC
TTCTTTTTAACTTTCCATTCGGAGTTTTTGTATCTTGTTTCATAGTTTGTCCCAGGATTAGAATGATTAG
GCATCGAACCTTCAAGAATTTGATTGAATAAAACATCTTCATTCTTAAGATATGAAGATAATCTTCAAAA
GGCCCCTGGGAATCTGAAAGAAGAGAAGCAGGCCCATTTATATGGGAAAGAACAATAGTATTTCTTATAT
AGGCCCATTTAAGTTGAAAACAATCTTCAAAAGTCCCACATCGCTTAGATAAGAAAACGAAGCTGAGTTT
ATATACAGCTAGAGTCGAAGTAGTGATTGGGGTCTTCGAGAAGACCTGTTTTAGAGCTAGAAATAGCAAG
TTAAAATAAGGCTAGTCCGTTATCAACTTGAAAAAGTGGCACCGAGTCGGTGCTTTTTTTGGCAAAAATT
TTCAGATTTTTTCTTCATCTGTAGATTTCTGGGTTTTTTTTTCCGTTTCGTGAATCATAAGTGAAGTTTT
GGATGCAAATCTGCGCGAAAAAAGTTGGACCTGCAATGAGCTTATTTAGATAGCTAAGACAAAGTGATTG
GTCCGTTGTTTCAGTTCTGATTGTCAGAGAGTTTGTTTCGAGTCGGCGACACCAATGCGTTTTGTTAACC
AGATTTCGGGTAAGAAATGTATCGAGAGTTTGTTTCCAGACGGCTACATCATTTTCTTATGAAGGGTGAA
ATTAGATAGACCAAAGATTGAAACACAACATTTCTTTCACAAAAATATAATAAACTTGATAGCATTTAGG
ATCAGCCATGGGAGACCGGCCGCCATGGCGGCCGGGAGCATGCGACGTCGGGCCCAATTCGCCC
Features (pLannotate 1.2.2; 15 found; start..end, strand, type, name):
     20..177     +  CDS            lacZα (fragment): LacZα fragment of β-galactosidase; lacZ fragment
    181..609     +  rep_origin     f1 ori (sequence partly withheld): f1 bacteriophage origin of replication; arrow indicates direction of (+) strand synthesis
    637..687     -  misc_feature   bom (fragment): basis of mobility region from pBR322
    714..818     +  promoter       AmpR promoter: bla
    819..1679    +  CDS            AmpR: β-lactamase; bla; confers resistance to ampicillin, carbenicillin, and related antibiotics
   1850..2438    +  rep_origin     ori: high-copy-number ColE1/pMB1/pBR322/pUC origin of replication
   2621..2713    +  CDS            lacI (fragment): lac repressor; lacI; The lac repressor binds to the lac operator to inhibit transcription in E. coli. This inhibition can be relieved by adding lactose or isopropyl-β-D-thiogalactopyranoside (IPTG).
   2726..2747    +  protein_bind   CAP binding site: CAP binding activates transcription in the presence of cAMP. E. coli catabolite activator protein
   2762..2792    +  promoter       lac promoter: promoter for the E. coli lac operon
   2800..2816    +  protein_bind   lac operator: The lac repressor binds to the lac operator to inhibit transcription in E. coli. This inhibition can be relieved by adding lactose or isopropyl-β-D-thiogalactopyranoside (IPTG). lac repressor encoded by lacI
   2858..2876    +  promoter       SP6 promoter: promoter for bacteriophage SP6 RNA polymerase
   2888..2950    +  CDS            VESPI_VESMG (fragment): Experimental evidence at protein level: Swiss-Prot protein existence level 1. Shows contractile activity on isolated ileum smooth muscle. From Vespa magnifica (Hornet).
   3267..3283    +  promoter       AtU6 promoter (fragment): consensus promoter from the three Arabidopsis U6 snRNA genes (Waibel and Filipowicz, 1990; Nekrasov et al., 2013)
   3358..3433    +  misc_RNA       gRNA scaffold: guide RNA scaffold for the Streptococcus pyogenes CRISPR/Cas9 system
   3863..17      -  promoter       T7 promoter (across the origin): promoter for bacteriophage T7 RNA polymerase
