[The description below was written by a language model from this plasmid's Addgene catalogue record and pLannotate feature annotations shown in this document.]
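Description:
pRU41 is a small (about 3.9 kb) CRISPR entry vector built on the pGEM-T Easy cloning backbone. It is intended as the first-position module ("gRNA1") in a multiplex guide RNA assembly system for generating Arabidopsis thaliana mutants. It is propagated in E. coli as a high-copy plasmid through its ColE1/pUC-type origin and is selected with ampicillin via the β-lactamase gene and its native promoter. The backbone also carries the usual pGEM elements: an f1 phage origin for single-stranded DNA production and a lac promoter/operator with CAP binding site. A lacZα fragment is interrupted by the cloning region, and SP6 and T7 phage promoters flank the insert. Short annotated fragments of lacI and bom are backbone remnants. A brief match to a hornet peptide next to the SP6 promoter is almost certainly a spurious annotation hit rather than a designed element.

The payload is a guide RNA expression cassette. An Arabidopsis U6 snRNA promoter (pAtU6), of which the annotation software recognises only a short consensus segment, lies upstream of the Streptococcus pyogenes Cas9 gRNA scaffold. U6 promoters recruit RNA polymerase III and give defined, uncapped transcripts suited to guide RNA production in plant cells. The gap between the promoter and the scaffold is presumably where a user-chosen target-specific spacer is inserted, but the record does not name the cloning sites or the enzymes used. The plasmid encodes no Cas9 and has no plant selection marker or T-DNA borders. It therefore serves purely as an intermediate: the completed gRNA unit is meant to be transferred, alone or with other gRNA modules, into a destination vector. The associated publication pairs this assembly approach with fluorescent seed selection.
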