Addgene plasmid #167663: pRU41
Purpose: ENTRY vector for gRNA1 cloning under pAtU6 promoter
Depositing lab: Niko Geldner. Depositing organization: Universite de Lausanne (UNIL). Publication: Combined fluorescent seed selection and multiplex CRISPR/Cas9 assembly for fast generation of multiple Arabidopsis mutants. Ursache R, Fujita S, Denervaud Tendon V, Geldner N. Plant Methods. 2021 Oct 30;17(1):111. doi: 10.1186/s13007-021-00811-9. PubMed 34717688.
Backbone
  Vector backbone: pGEM-T Easy
  Vector type: CRISPR
Growth in bacteria
  Bacterial resistance: Ampicillin, 100 μg/mL
  Growth temperature: 37°C
  Growth strain: DH5alpha
  Copy number: High Copy
Gene/Insert
  Gene/Insert name: pAtU6
  Species: A. thaliana (mustard weed)
  Cloning method: Restriction Enzyme; 5′ cloning site Unknown (unknown if destroyed)
  Sequencing primers: 5′ CAGGAAACAGCTATGAC; 3′ GTAAAACGACGGCCAGT
Terms and licenses: Academic/Nonprofit Terms; Industry Terms: Not Available to Industry
Depositor comments: Please visit https://www.biorxiv.org/content/10.1101/2021.05.20.444986v1 for bioRxiv preprint.
How to cite: pRU41 was a gift from Niko Geldner (Addgene plasmid # 167663 ; http://n2t.net/addgene:167663 ; RRID:Addgene_167663)
